>Addgene plasmid #121831 | KQ403: pMAGIC (R4-R3) NLS-x dCas9(3.7)-NLS-LSD1 | addgene full sequence | sequence record 237385 | Addgene NGS Result
CTTTCCTGCGTTATCCCCTGATTCTGTGGATAACCGTATTACCGCCTTTGAGTGAGCTGATACCGCTCGC
CGCAGCCGAACGACCGAGCGCAGCGAGTCAGTGAGCGAGGAAGCGGAAGAGCGCCCAATACGCAAACCGC
CTCTCCCCGCGCGTTGGCCGATTCATTAATGCAGCTGGCACGACAGGTTTCCCGACTGGAAAGCGGGCAG
TGAGCGCAACGCAATTAATACGCGTACCGCTAGCCAGGAAGAGTTTGTAGAAACGCAAAAAGGCCATCCG
TCAGGATGGCCTTCTGCTTAGTTTGATGCCTGGCAGTTTATGGCGGGCGTCCTGCCCGCCACCCTCCGGG
CCGTTGCTTCACAACGTTCAAATCCGCTCCCGGCGGATTTGTCCTACTCAGGAGAGCGTTCACCGACAAA
CAACAGATAAAACGAAAGGCCCAGTCTTCCGACTGAGCCTTTCGTTTTATTTGATGCCTGGCAGTTCCCT
ACTCTCGCGTTAACGCTAGCATGGATGTTTTCCCAGTCACGACGTTGTAAAACGACGGCCAGTCTTAAGC
TCGGGCCCCTACAGGTCACTAATACCATCTAAGTAGTTGATTCATAGTGACTGGATATGTTGTGTTTTAC
AGTATTATGTAGTCTGTTTTTTATGCAAAATCTAATTTAATATATTGATATTTATATCATTTTACGTTTC
TCGTTCAACTTTTCTATACAAAGTTGCCACCATGGCCCCAAAGAAGAAGCGGAAGGTCGGTATCCACGGA
GTCCCAGCAGCCGACAAGAAGTACTCCATTGGGCTCGCTATCGGCACAAACAGCGTCGGCTGGGCCGTCA
TTACGGACGAGTACAAGGTGCCGAGCAAAAAATTCAAAGTTCTGGGCAATACCGATCGCCACAGCATAAA
GAAGAACCTCATTGGCGCCCTCCTGTTCGACTCCGGGGAGACGGCCGAAGCCACGCGGCTCAAAAGAACA
GCACGGCGCAGATATACCCGCAGAAAGAATCGGATCTGCTACCTGCAGGAGATCTTTAGTAATGAGATGG
CTAAGGTGGATGACTCTTTCTTCCATAGGCTGGAGGAGTCCTTTTTGGTGGAGGAGGATAAAAAGCACGA
GCGCCACCCAATCTTTGGCAATATCGTGGACGAGGTGGCGTACCATGAAAAGTACCCAACCATATATCAT
CTGAGGAAGAAGCTTGTAGACAGTACTGATAAGGCTGACTTGCGGTTGATCTATCTCGCGCTGGCGCATA
TGATCAAATTTCGGGGACACTTCCTCATCGAGGGGGACCTGAACCCAGACAACAGCGATGTCGACAAACT
CTTTATCCAACTGGTTCAGACTTACAATCAGCTTTTCGAAGAGAACCCGATCAACGCATCCGGAGTTGAC
GCCAAAGCAATCCTGAGCGCTAGGCTGTCCAAATCCCGGCGGCTCGAAAACCTCATCGCACAGCTCCCTG
GGGAGAAGAAGAACGGCCTGTTTGGTAATCTTATCGCCCTGTCCCTCGGGCTGACCCCCAACTTTAAATC
TAACTTCGACCTGGCCGAAGATACCAAGCTTCAACTGAGCAAAGACACCTACGATGATGATCTCGACAAT
CTGCTGGCCCAGATCGGCGACCAGTACGCAGACCTTTTTTTGGCGGCAAAGAACCTGTCAGACGCCATTC
TGCTGAGTGATATTCTGCGAGTGAACACGGAGATCACCAAAGCTCCGCTGAGCGCTAGTATGATCAAGCT
CTATGATGAGCACCACCAAGACTTGACTTTGCTGAAGGCCCTTGTCAGACAGCAACTGCCTGAGAAGTAC
AAGGAAATTTTCTTCGATCAGTCTAAAAATGGCTACGCCGGATACATTGACGGCGGAGCAAGCCAGGAGG
AATTTTACAAATTTATTAAGCCCATCTTGGAAAAAATGGACGGCACCGAGGAGCTGCTGGTAAAGCTTAA
CAGAGAAGATCTGTTGCGCAAACAGCGCACTTTCGACAATGGAATCATCCCCCACCAGATTCACCTGGGC
GAACTGCACGCTATCCTCAGGCGGCAAGAGGATTTCTACCCCTTTTTGAAAGATAACAGGGAAAAGATTG
AGAAAATCCTCACATTTCGGATACCCTACTATGTAGGCCCCCTCGCCCGGGGAAATTCCAGATTCGCGTG
GATGACTCGCAAATCAGAAGAGACCATCACTCCCTGGAACTTCGAGAAAGTCGTGGATAAGGGGGCCTCT
GCCCAGTCCTTCATCGAAAGGATGACTAACTTTGATAAAAATCTGCCTAACGAAAAGGTGCTTCCTAAAC
ACTCTCTGCTGTACGAGTACTTCACAGTTTATAACGAGCTCACCAAGGTCAAATACGTCACAGAAGGGAT
GAGAAAGCCAGCATTCCTGTCTGGAGATCAGAAGAAAGCTATTGTGGACCTCCTCTTCAAGACGAACCGG
AAAGTTACCGTGAAACAGCTCAAAGAAGACTATTTCAAAAAGATTGAATGTTTCGACTCTGTTGAAATCA
GCGGAGTGGAGGATCGCTTCAACGCATCCCTGGGAACGTATCACGATCTCCTGAAAATCATTAAAGACAA
GGACTTCCTGGACAATGAGGAGAACGAGGACATTCTTGAGGACATTGTCCTCACCCTTACGTTGTTTGAA
GATAGGGAGATGATTGAAGAACGCTTGAAAACTTACGCTCATCTCTTCGACGACAAAGTCATGAAGCAGC
TCAAGAGGCGCCGATATACAGGATGGGGGCGGCTGTCAAGAAAACTGATCAATGGCATCCGAGACAAGCA
GAGTGGAAAGACAATCCTGGATTTTCTTAAGTCCGATGGATTTGCCAACCGGAACTTCATTCAGTTGATC
CATGATGACTCTCTCACCTTTAAGGAGGACATCCAGAAAGCACAAGTTTCTGGCCAGGGGGACAGTCTTC
ACGAGCACATCGCTAATCTTGCAGGTAGCCCAGCTATCAAAAAGGGAATACTGCAGACCGTTAAGGTCGT
GGATGAACTCGTCAAAGTAATGGGAAGGCATAAGCCCGAGAATATCGTTATCGAGATGGCCCGAGAGAAC
CAAACCACCCAGAAGGGACAGAAGAACAGTAGGGAAAGGATGAAGAGGATTGAAGAGGGTATAAAAGAAC
TGGGGTCCCAAATCCTTAAGGAACACCCAGTTGAAAACACCCAGCTTCAGAATGAGAAGCTCTACCTGTA
CTACCTGCAGAACGGCAGGGACATGTACGTGGATCAGGAACTGGACATCAATCGGCTCTCCGACTACGAC
GTGGACGCTATCGTGCCCCAGTCTTTTCTCAAAGATGATTCTATTGATAATAAAGTGTTGACAAGATCCG
ATAAAAACAGAGGGAAGAGTGATAACGTCCCCTCAGAAGAAGTTGTCAAGAAAATGAAAAATTATTGGCG
GCAGCTGCTGAACGCCAAACTGATCACACAACGGAAGTTCGATAATCTGACTAAGGCTGAACGAGGTGGC
CTGTCTGAGTTGGATAAAGCCGGTTTCATCAAAAGGCAGCTTGTTGAGACACGCCAGATCACCAAGCACG
TGGCCCAAATTCTCGATTCACGCATGAACACCAAGTACGATGAAAATGACAAACTGATTCGAGAGGTGAA
AGTTATTACTCTGAAGTCTAAGCTGGTCTCAGATTTCAGAAAGGACTTTCAGTTTTATAAGGTGAGAGAG
ATCAACAATTACCACCATGCGCATGATGCCTACCTGAATGCAGTGGTAGGCACTGCACTTATCAAAAAAT
ATCCCAAGCTTGAATCTGAATTTGTTTACGGAGACTATAAAGTGTACGATGTTAGGAAAATGATCGCAAA
GTCTGAGCAGGAAATAGGCAAGGCCACCGCTAAGTACTTCTTTTACAGCAATATTATGAATTTTTTCAAG
ACCGAGATTACACTGGCCAATGGAGAGATTCGGAAGCGACCACTTATCGAAACAAACGGAGAAACAGGAG
AAATCGTGTGGGACAAGGGTAGGGATTTCGCGACAGTCCGGAAGGTCCTGTCCATGCCGCAGGTGAACAT
CGTTAAAAAGACCGAAGTACAGACCGGAGGTTTCTCCAAGGAAAGTATCCTCCCGAAAAGGAACAGCGAC
AAGCTGATCGCACGCAAAAAAGATTGGGACCCCAAGAAATACGGCGGATTCGATTCTCCTACAGTCGCTT
ACAGTGTACTGGTTGTGGCCAAAGTGGAGAAAGGGAAGTCTAAAAAACTCAAAAGCGTCAAGGAACTGCT
GGGCATCACAATCATGGAGCGATCAAGCTTCGAAAAAAACCCCATCGACTTTCTCGAGGCGAAAGGATAT
AAAGAGGTCAAAAAAGACCTCATCATTAAGCTTCCCAAGTACTCTCTCTTTGAGCTTGAAAACGGCCGGA
AACGAATGCTCGCTAGTGCGGGCGTGCTGCAGAAAGGTAACGAGCTGGCACTGCCCTCTAAATACGTTAA
TTTCTTGTATCTGGCCAGCCACTATGAAAAGCTCAAAGGGTCTCCCGAAGATAATGAGCAGAAGCAGCTG
TTCGTGGAACAACACAAACACTACCTTGATGAGATCATCGAGCAAATAAGCGAATTCTCCAAAAGAGTGA
TCCTCGCCGACGCTAACCTCGATAAGGTGCTTTCTGCTTACAATAAGCACAGGGATAAGCCCATCAGGGA
GCAGGCAGAAAACATTATCCACTTGTTTACTCTGACCAACTTGGGCGCGCCTGCAGCCTTCAAGTACTTC
GACACTACCATAGACAGAAAGCGGTACACCTCTACAAAGGAGGTCCTGGACGCCACACTGATTCATCAGT
CAATTACGGGGCTCTATGAAACAAGAATCGACCTCTCTCAGCTCGGTGGAGACAAACGGCCGGCAGCCAC
GAAGAAGGCCGGCCAGGCAAAAAAGAAAAAGGGAGGAGGATCTTTATCTGGGAAGAAGGCGGCAGCCGCG
GCGGCGGCGGCTGCAGCGGCAGCAACCGGGACGGAGGCTGGCCCTGGGACAGCAGGCGGCTCCGAGAACG
GGTCTGAGGTGGCCGCGCAGCCCGCGGGCCTGTCGGGCCCAGCCGAGGTCGGGCCGGGGGCGGTGGGGGA
GCGCACACCCCGCAAGAAAGAGCCTCCGCGGGCCTCGCCCCCCGGGGGCCTGGCGGAACCGCCGGGGTCC
GCAGGGCCTCAGGCCGGCCCTACTGTCGTGCCTGGGTCTGCGACCCCCATGGAAACTGGAATAGCAGAGA
CTCCGGAGGGGCGTCGGACCAGCCGGCGCAAGCGGGCGAAGGTAGAGTACAGAGAGATGGATGAAAGCTT
GGCCAACCTCTCAGAAGATGAGTATTATTCAGAAGAAGAGAGAAATGCCAAAGCAGAGAAGGAAAAGAAG
CTTCCCCCACCACCCCCTCAAGCCCCACCTGAGGAAGAAAATGAAAGTGAGCCTGAAGAACCATCGGGTG
TGGAGGGCGCAGCTTTCCAGAGCCGACTTCCTCATGACCGGATGACTTCTCAAGAAGCAGCCTGTTTTCC
AGATATTATCAGTGGACCACAACAGACCCAGAAGGTTTTTCTTTTCATTAGAAACCGCACACTGCAGTTG
TGGTTGGATAATCCAAAGATTCAGCTGACATTTGAGGCTACTCTCCAACAATTAGAAGCACCTTATAACA
GTGATACTGTGCTTGTCCACCGAGTTCACAGTTATTTAGAGCGTCATGGTCTTATCAACTTCGGCATCTA
TAAGAGGATAAAACCCCTACCAACTAAAAAGACAGGAAAGGTAATTATTATAGGCTCTGGGGTCTCAGGC
TTGGCAGCAGCTCGACAGTTACAAAGTTTTGGAATGGATGTCACACTTTTGGAAGCCAGGGATCGTGTGG
GTGGACGAGTTGCCACATTTCGCAAAGGAAACTATGTAGCTGATCTTGGAGCCATGGTGGTAACAGGTCT
TGGAGGGAATCCTATGGCTGTGGTCAGCAAACAAGTAAATATGGAACTGGCCAAGATCAAGCAAAAATGC
CCACTTTATGAAGCCAACGGACAAGCTGTTCCTAAAGAGAAAGATGAAATGGTAGAGCAAGAGTTTAACC
GGTTGCTAGAAGCTACATCTTACCTTAGTCATCAACTAGACTTCAATGTCCTCAATAATAAGCATGTGTC
CCTTGGCCAGGCATTGGAAGTTGTCATTCAGTTACAAGAGAAGCATGTCAAAGATGAGCAGATTGAACAT
TGGAAGAAGATAGTGAAAACTCAGGAAGAATTGAAAGAACTTCTTAATAAGATGGTAAATTTGAAAGAGA
AAATTAAAGAACTCCATCAGCAATACAAAGAAGCATCTGAAGTAAAGCCACCCAGAGATATTACTGCCGA
GTTCTTAGTGAAAAGCAAACACAGGGATCTGACCGCCCTATGCAAGGAATATGATGAATTAGCTGAAACA
CAAGGAAAGCTAGAAGAAAAACTTCAGGAGTTGGAAGCGAATCCCCCAAGTGATGTATATCTCTCATCAA
GAGACAGACAAATACTTGATTGGCATTTTGCAAATCTTGAATTTGCTAATGCCACACCTCTCTCAACTCT
CTCCCTTAAGCACTGGGATCAGGATGATGACTTTGAGTTCACTGGCAGCCACCTGACAGTAAGGAATGGC
TACTCGTGTGTGCCTGTGGCTTTAGCAGAAGGCCTAGACATTAAACTGAATACAGCAGTGCGACAGGTTC
GCTACACGGCTTCAGGATGTGAAGTGATAGCTGTGAATACCCGCTCCACGAGTCAAACCTTTATTTATAA
ATGCGACGCAGTTCTCTGTACCCTTCCCCTGGGTGTGCTGAAGCAGCAGCCACCAGCCGTTCAGTTTGTG
CCACCTCTCCCTGAGTGGAAAACATCTGCAGTCCAAAGGATGGGATTTGGCAACCTTAACAAGGTGGTGT
TGTGTTTTGATCGGGTGTTCTGGGATCCAAGTGTCAATTTGTTCGGGCATGTTGGCAGTACGACTGCCAG
CAGGGGTGAGCTCTTCCTCTTCTGGAACCTCTATAAAGCTCCAATACTGTTGGCACTAGTGGCAGGAGAA
GCTGCTGGTATCATGGAAAACATAAGTGACGATGTGATTGTTGGCCGATGCCTGGCCATTCTCAAAGGGA
TTTTTGGTAGCAGTGCAGTACCTCAGCCCAAAGAAACTGTGGTGTCTCGTTGGCGTGCTGATCCCTGGGC
TCGGGGCTCTTATTCCTATGTTGCTGCAGGATCATCTGGAAATGACTATGATTTAATGGCTCAGCCAATC
ACTCCTGGCCCCTCGATTCCAGGTGCCCCACAGCCGATTCCACGACTCTTCTTTGCGGGAGAACATACGA
TCCGTAACTACCCAGCCACAGTGCATGGTGCTCTGCTGAGTGGGCTGCGAGAAGCGGGAAGAATTGCAGA
CCAGTTTTTGGGGGCCATGTATACGCTGCCTCGCCAGGCCACACCAGGTGTTCCTGCACAGCAGTCCCCA
AGCATGGGCGCAACTTTGTATAATAAAGTTGAACGAGAAACGTAAAATGATATAAATATCAATATATTAA
ATTAGATTTTGCATAAAAAACAGACTACATAATACTGTAAAACACAACATATCCAGTCACTATGAATCAA
CTACTTAGATGGTATTAGTGACCTGTACTGCAGGGCGGCCGCGATATCCCCTATAGTGAGTCGTATTACA
TGGTCATAGCTGTTTCCTGGCAGCTCTGGCCCGTGTCTCAAAATCTCTGATGTTACATTGCACAAGATAA
AAATATATCATCATGAACAATAAAACTGTCTGCTTACATAAACAGTAATACAAGGGGTGTTATGAGCCAT
ATTCAACGGGAAACGTCGAGGCCGCGATTAAATTCCAACATGGATGCTGATTTATATGGGTATAAATGGG
CTCGCGATAATGTCGGGCAATCAGGTGCGACAATCTATCGCTTGTATGGGAAGCCCGATGCGCCAGAGTT
GTTTCTGAAACATGGCAAAGGTAGCGTTGCCAATGATGTTACAGATGAGATGGTCAGACTAAACTGGCTG
ACGGAATTTATGCCTCTTCCGACCATCAAGCATTTTATCCGTACTCCTGATGATGCATGGTTACTCACCA
CTGCGATCCCCGGAAAAACAGCATTCCAGGTATTAGAAGAATATCCTGATTCAGGTGAAAATATTGTTGA
TGCGCTGGCAGTGTTCCTGCGCCGGTTGCATTCGATTCCTGTTTGTAATTGTCCTTTTAACAGCGATCGC
GTATTTCGTCTCGCTCAGGCGCAATCACGAATGAATAACGGTTTGGTTGATGCGAGTGATTTTGATGACG
AGCGTAATGGCTGGCCTGTTGAACAAGTCTGGAAAGAAATGCATAAACTTTTGCCATTCTCACCGGATTC
AGTCGTCACTCATGGTGATTTCTCACTTGATAACCTTATTTTTGACGAGGGGAAATTAATAGGTTGTATT
GATGTTGGACGAGTCGGAATCGCAGACCGATACCAGGATCTTGCCATCCTATGGAACTGCCTCGGTGAGT
TTTCTCCTTCATTACAGAAACGGCTTTTTCAAAAATATGGTATTGATAATCCTGATATGAATAAATTGCA
GTTTCATTTGATGCTCGATGAGTTTTTCTAATCAGAATTGGTTAATTGGTTGTAACACTGGCAGAGCATT
ACGCTGACTTGACGGGACGGCGCAAGCTCATGACCAAAATCCCTTAACGTGAGTTACGCGTCGTTCCACT
GAGCGTCAGACCCCGTAGAAAAGATCAAAGGATCTTCTTGAGATCCTTTTTTTCTGCGCGTAATCTGCTG
CTTGCAAACAAAAAAACCACCGCTACCAGCGGTGGTTTGTTTGCCGGATCAAGAGCTACCAACTCTTTTT
CCGAAGGTAACTGGCTTCAGCAGAGCGCAGATACCAAATACTGTTCTTCTAGTGTAGCCGTAGTTAGGCC
ACCACTTCAAGAACTCTGTAGCACCGCCTACATACCTCGCTCTGCTAATCCTGTTACCAGTGGCTGCTGC
CAGTGGCGATAAGTCGTGTCTTACCGGGTTGGACTCAAGACGATAGTTACCGGATAAGGCGCAGCGGTCG
GGCTGAACGGGGGGTTCGTGCACACAGCCCAGCTTGGAGCGAACGACCTACACCGAACTGAGATACCTAC
AGCGTGAGCTATGAGAAAGCGCCACGCTTCCCGAAGGGAGAAAGGCGGACAGGTATCCGGTAAGCGGCAG
GGTCGGAACAGGAGAGCGCACGAGGGAGCTTCCAGGGGGAAACGCCTGGTATCTTTATAGTCCTGTCGGG
TTTCGCCACCTCTGACTTGAGCGTCGATTTTTGTGATGCTCGTCAGGGGGGCGGAGCCTATGGAAAAACG
CCAGCAACGCGGCCTTTTTACGGTTCCTGGCCTTTTGCTGGCCTTTTGCTCACATGTT
Features (pLannotate 1.2.2; 13 found; start..end, strand, type, name):
    121..213     +  CDS            lacI (fragment): lac repressor; lacI; The lac repressor binds to the lac operator to inhibit transcription in E. coli. This inhibition can be relieved by adding lactose or isopropyl-β-D-thiogalactopyranoside (IPTG).
    268..295     -  terminator     rrnB T2 terminator: transcription terminator T2 from the E. coli rrnB gene
    427..470     +  terminator     rrnB T1 terminator: Escherichia coli rrnB; transcription terminator T1 from the E. coli rrnB gene
    517..553     -  CDS            lacZα (fragment): LacZα fragment of β-galactosidase; lacZ fragment
    603..722     -  protein_bind   attR1: mutant version of attR; recombination site for the Gateway® LR reaction LR Clonase™
    706..726     -  protein_bind   attB4: mutant version of attB; core recombination site for the Gateway® BP reaction BP Clonase™
    783..4883    +  CDS            dxCas9(3.7): catalytically dead Streptococcus pyogenes Cas9 mutant with broad PAM compatibility (Hu et al., 2018)
   4888..4931    +  CDS            nucleoplasmin NLS (fragment): bipartite nuclear localization signal from nucleoplasmin
   4995..7496    +  CDS            KDM1A: KDM1A_HUMAN - Also known as AOF2, KDM1, KIAA0601, LSD1. Experimental evidence at protein level: Swiss-Prot protein existence level 1. Histone demethylase that can demethylate both 'Lys-4' (H3K4me) and 'Lys-9' (H3K9me) of histone H3, thereby acting as a coactivator or a corepressor, depending on the context (PubMed:15620353, PubMed:15811342, PubMed:16140033, PubMed:16079794, PubMed:16079795, PubMed:16223729). Acts by oxidizing the substrate by FAD to generate the corresponding imine that is subsequently hydrolyzed (PubMed:15620353, PubMed:15811342, PubMed:16079794, PubMed:21300290). Acts as a c
   7501..7624    +  protein_bind   attR3: mutant version of attR; recombination site for the Gateway® LR reaction LR Clonase™
   7680..7698    -  promoter       T7 promoter: promoter for bacteriophage T7 RNA polymerase
   7832..8641    +  CDS            KanR: aminoglycoside phosphotransferase; aph(3')-Ia; confers resistance to kanamycin in bacteria or G418 (Geneticin®) in eukaryotes
   8788..9376    +  rep_origin     ori: high-copy-number ColE1/pMB1/pBR322/pUC origin of replication
