[The description below was written by a language model from this plasmid's Addgene catalogue record and pLannotate feature annotations shown in this document.]
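Description:
KQ403: pMAGIC (R4-R3) NLS-x dCas9(3.7)-NLS-LSD1 is a Gateway entry plasmid from the pMAGIC modular cloning platform, built in the Invitrogen pDONR221 P4r-P3r backbone. It is not an expression vector in its own right. It carries a promoterless coding module intended to be recombined with other entry clones into a destination vector through 3- or 4-component MultiSite Gateway Pro assembly. The plasmid is about 9.4 kb, propagates in E. coli at high copy from a ColE1/pUC-type origin, and is selected with kanamycin through an aminoglycoside phosphotransferase gene. The annotation also shows rrnB T1 and T2 terminators upstream of the cassette, which insulate the insert from read-through transcription, as well as a T7 promoter and small lacI and lacZα remnants that belong to the backbone.

The roughly 6.8 kb synthetic insert is flanked by attR-type recombination sites, which define its R4-R3 position in the assembly; the automated annotation labels these attR1/attB4 and attR3. It encodes dxCas9(3.7), a catalytically dead Streptococcus pyogenes Cas9 variant with broadened PAM compatibility. This is followed by a nucleoplasmin-type bipartite nuclear localization signal and then human KDM1A (LSD1), a histone demethylase that removes H3K4me1/2 marks. The catalogue record lists NLS sequences at both ends of the dCas9 portion, although only the one downstream of dCas9 appears in the feature table. The insert is designated "open", but the record does not explain the term. The promoter and any downstream elements are supplied by the neighbouring entry modules and the destination vector. Once assembled and paired with a guide RNA, the fusion is meant for targeted epigenome editing, recruiting demethylase activity to chosen genomic loci.
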