Addgene plasmid #121831: KQ403: pMAGIC (R4-R3) NLS-x dCas9(3.7)-NLS-LSD1
Purpose: pMAGIC R4-R3 entry plasmid, contains 2x NLSx-dCas9(3.7) fused to the LSD1 H3K4me1/2 demethylase for 3 or 4-component MultiSite Gateway Pro assembly.
Depositing lab: Christopher Newgard. Depositing organization: Duke University. Publication: Creation of versatile cloning platforms for transgene expression and dCas9-based epigenome editing. Haldeman JM, Conway AE, Arlotto ME, Slentz DH, Muoio DM, Becker TC, Newgard CB. Nucleic Acids Res. 2018 Dec 27. pii: 5264291. doi: 10.1093/nar/gky1286. PubMed 30590691.
Backbone
  Vector backbone: pDONR221 P4r-P3r
  Backbone manufacturer: Invitrogen
  Backbone size w/o insert (bp): 2664
  Vector type: Synthetic Biology ; pMAGIC Gateway Entry Plasmid
Growth in bacteria
  Bacterial resistance: Kanamycin, 50 μg/mL
  Growth temperature: 37°C
  Growth strain: DH5alpha
  Copy number: High Copy
Gene/Insert
  Gene/Insert name: x-dCas9(3.7)/LSD1 (open)
  Species: Synthetic
  Insert size (bp): 6774
  Tag / fusion protein: NLS (N terminal on insert); NLS (C terminal on insert)
  Cloning method: Gateway Cloning
  Sequencing primers: 5′ M13F; 3′ M13R
Terms and licenses: Academic/Nonprofit Terms; Industry Terms: Not Available to Industry
Depositor comments: x-dCas9(3.7) PCR'd from Addgene #108383, LSD1 derived from Addgene #49042
How to cite: KQ403: pMAGIC (R4-R3) NLS-x dCas9(3.7)-NLS-LSD1 was a gift from Christopher Newgard (Addgene plasmid # 121831 ; http://n2t.net/addgene:121831 ; RRID:Addgene_121831)
